>Addgene plasmid #42887 | 3xFLAG-SENP6 | addgene full sequence | sequence record 461275 | Addgene NGS Result
TCGCGCCAGCCGAACTGTTCGCCAGGCTCAAGGCGCGCATGCCCGACGGCGAGGATCTCGTCGTGACCCA
TGGCGATGCCTGCTTGCCGAATATCATGGTGGAAAATGGCCGCTTTTCTGGATTCATCGACTGTGGCCGG
CTGGGTGTGGCGGACCGCTATCAGGACATAGCGTTGGCTACCCGTGATATTGCTGAAGAGCTTGGCGGCG
AATGGGCTGACCGCTTCCTCGTGCTTTACGGTATCGCCGCTCCCGATTCGCAGCGCATCGCCTTCTATCG
CCTTCTTGACGAGTTCTTCTGAGCGGGACTCTGGGGTTCGAAATGACCGACCAAGCGACGCCCAACCTGC
CATCACGAGATTTCGATTCCACCGCCGCCTTCTATGAAAGGTTGGGCTTCGGAATCGTTTTCCGGGACGC
CGGCTGGATGATCCTCCAGCGCGGGGATCTCATGCTGGAGTTCTTCGCCCACCCCGGGCTCGATCCCCTC
GCGAGTTGGTTCAGCTGCTGCCTGAGGCTGGACGACCTCGCGGAGTTCTACCGGCAGTGCAAATCCGTCG
GCATCCAGGAAACCAGCAGCGGCTATCCGCGCATCCATGCCCCCGAACTGCAGGAGTGGGGAGGCACGAT
GGCCGCTTTGGTCGACCCGGACGGGACGCTCCTGCGCCTGATACAGAACGAATTGCTTGCAGGCATCTCA
TGAGTGTGTCTTCCCGTTTTCCGCCTGAGGTCACTGCGTGGATGGAGCGCTGGCGCCTGCTGCGCGACGG
CGAGCTGCTCACCACCCACTCGCCAAGCTGGAACCGTAAAAAGGCCGCGTTGCTGGCGTTTTTCCATAGG
CTCCGCCGATCATAATCAGCCATACCACATTTGTAGAGGTTTTACTTGCTTTAAAAAACCTCCCACACCT
CCCCCTGAACCTGAAACATAAAATGAATGCAATTGTTGTTGTTAACTTGTTTATTGCAGCTTATAATGGT
TACAAATAAAGCAATAGCATCACAAATTTCACAAATAAAGCATTTTTTTCACTGCATTCTAGTTGTGGTT
TGTCCAAACTCATCAATGTATCTTATCATGTCTGGATCAATTCCCTATAGTGAGTCGTATTAAATTCGTA
ATCATGTCATAGCTGTTTCCTGTGTGAAATTGTTATCCGCTCACAATTCCACACAACATACGAGCCGGAA
GCATAAAGTGTAAAGCCTGGGGTGCCTAATGAGTGAGCTAACTCACATTAATTGCGTTGCGCTCACTGCC
CGCTTTCCAGTCGGGAAACCTGTCGTGCCAGCTGCATTAATGAATCGGCCAACGCGCGGGGAGAGGCGGT
TTGCGTATTGGGCGCTCTTCCGCTTCCTCGCTCACTGACTCGCTGCGCTCGGTCGTTCGGCTGCGGCGAG
CGGTATCAGCTCACTCAAAGGCGGTAATACGGTTATCCACAGAATCAGGGGATAACGCAGGAAAGAACAT
GTGAGCAAAAGGCCAGCAAAAGGCCAGGAACCGTAAAAAGGCCGCGTTGCTGGCGTTTTTCCATAGGCTC
CGCCCCCCTGACGAGCATCACAAAAATCGACGCTCAAGTCAGAGGTGGCGAAACCCGACAGGACTATAAA
GATACCAGGCGTTTCCCCCTGGAAGCTCCCTCGTGCGCTCTCCTGTTCCGACCCTGCCGCTTACCGGATA
CCTGTCCGCCTTTCTCCCTTCGGGAAGCGTGGCGCTTTCTCATAGCTCACGCTGTAGGTATCTCAGTTCG
GTGTAGGTCGTTCGCTCCAAGCTGGGCTGTGTGCACGAACCCCCCGTTCAGCCCGACCGCTGCGCCTTAT
CCGGTAACTATCGTCTTGAGTCCAACCCGGTAAGACACGACTTATCGCCACTGGCAGCAGCCACTGGTAA
CAGGATTAGCAGAGCGAGGTATGTAGGCGGTGCTACAGAGTTCTTGAAGTGGTGGCCTAACTACGGCTAC
ACTAGAAGAACAGTATTTGGTATCTGCGCTCTGCTGAAGCCAGTTACCTTCGGAAAAAGAGTTGGTAGCT
CTTGATCCGGCAAACAAACCACCGCTGGTAGCGGTGGTTTTTTTGTTTGCAAGCAGCAGATTACGCGCAG
AAAAAAAGGATCTCAAGAAGATCCTTTGATCTTTTCTACGGGGTCTGACGCTCAGTGGAACGAAAACTCA
CGTTAAGGGATTTTGGTCATGAGATTATCAAAAAGGATCTTCACCTAGATCCTTTTAAATTAAAAATGAA
GTTTTAAATCAATCTAAAGTATATATGAGTAAACTTGGTCTGACAGTTACCAATGCTTAATCAGTGAGGC
ACCTATCTCAGCGATCTGTCTATTTCGTTCATCCATAGTTGCCTGACTCCCCGTCGTGTAGATAACTACG
ATACGGGAGGGCTTACCATCTGGCCCCAGTGCTGCAATGATACCGCGAGACCCACGCTCACCGGCTCCAG
ATTTATCAGCAATAAACCAGCCAGCCGGAAGGGCCGAGCGCAGAAGTGGTCCTGCAACTTTATCCGCCTC
CATCCAGTCTATTAATTGTTGCCGGGAAGCTAGAGTAAGTAGTTCGCCAGTTAATAGTTTGCGCAACGTT
GTTGCCATTGCTACAGGCATCGTGGTGTCACGCTCGTCGTTTGGTATGGCTTCATTCAGCTCCGGTTCCC
AACGATCAAGGCGAGTTACATGATCCCCCATGTTGTGCAAAAAAGCGGTTAGCTCCTTCGGTCCTCCGAT
CGTTGTCAGAAGTAAGTTGGCCGCAGTGTTATCACTCATGGTTATGGCAGCACTGCATAATTCTCTTACT
GTCATGCCATCCGTAAGATGCTTTTCTGTGACTGGTGAGTACTCAACCAAGTCATTCTGAGAATAGTGTA
TGCGGCGACCGAGTTGCTCTTGCCCGGCGTCAATACGGGATAATACCGCGCCACATAGCAGAACTTTAAA
AGTGCTCATCATTGGAAAACGTTCTTCGGGGCGAAAACTCTCAAGGATCTTACCGCTGTTGAGATCCAGT
TCGATGTAACCCACTCGTGCACCCAACTGATCTTCAGCATCTTTTACTTTCACCAGCGTTTCTGGGTGAG
CAAAAACAGGAAGGCAAAATGCCGCAAAAAAGGGAATAAGGGCGACACGGAAATGTTGAATACTCATACT
CTTCCTTTTTCAATATTATTGAAGCATTTATCAGGGTTATTGTCTCATGAGCGGATACATATTTGAATGT
ATTTAGAAAAATAAACAAATAGGGGTTCCGCGCACATTTCCCCGAAAAGTGCCACCTG
[124 nt withheld, positions 3279-3402]
C
[91 nt withheld, positions 3404-3494]
A
[49 nt withheld, positions 3496-3544]
CCTTTGACGTTGGAGTCCACGTTCTTT
[37 nt withheld, positions 3572-3608]
ACCCTATCTCGGTCTATTCTTTTGATTTATAAGGGATTTTGCCGATTTCGGCCTATTGGTTAAAAAATGA
GCTGATTTAACAAAAATTTAACGCGAATTTTAACAAAATATTAACGCTTACAATTTCCATTCGCCATTCA
GGCTGCGCAACTGTTGGGAAGGGCGATCGGTGCGGGCCTCTTCGCTATTACGCCAGCTGGCGAAAGGGGG
ATGTGCTGCAAGGCGATTAAGTTGGGTAACGCCAGGGTTTTCCCAGTCACGACGTTGTAAAACGACGGCC
AGTGCCAAGCTGATCTATACATTGAATCAATATTGGCAATTAGCCATATTAGTCATTGGTTATATAGCAT
AAATCAATATTGGCTATTGGCCATTGCATACGTTGTATCTATATCATAATATGTACATTTATATTGGCTC
ATGTCCAATATGACCGCCATGTTGACATTGATTATTGACTAGTTATTAATAGTAATCAATTACGGGGTCA
TTAGTTCATAGCCCATATATGGAGTTCCGCGTTACATAACTTACGGTAAATGGCCCGCCTGGCTGACCGC
CCAACGACCCCCGCCCATTGACGTCAATAATGACGTATGTTCCCATAGTAACGCCAATAGGGACTTTCCA
TTGACGTCAATGGGTGGAGTATTTACGGTAAACTGCCCACTTGGCAGTACATCAAGTGTATCATATGCCA
AGTCCGCCCCCTATTGACGTCAATGACGGTAAATGGCCCGCCTGGCATTATGCCCAGTACATGACCTTAC
GGGACTTTCCTACTTGGCAGTACATCTACGTATTAGTCATCGCTATTACCATGGTGATGCGGTTTTGGCA
GTACACCAATGGGCGTGGATAGCGGTTTGACTCACGGGGATTTCCAAGTCTCCACCCCATTGACGTCAAT
GGGAGTTTGTTTTGGCACCAAAATCAACGGGACTTTCCAAAATGTCGTAATAACCCCGCCCCGTTGACGC
AAATGGGCGGTAGGCGTGTACGGTGGGAGGTCTATATAAGCAGAGCTCGTTTAGTGAACCGTCAGAATTA
ACCATGGACTACAAAGACCATGACGGTGATTATAAAGATCATGACATCGATTACAAGGATGACGATGACA
AGCTTGCGGCCGCGAATTCATCGATAGATCTGATATCGGTACCAATGGCGGCCGGCAAGAGCGGCGGTAG
CGCAGGGGAGATTACTTTTCTGGAAGCTTTGGCTAGATCAGAGTCTAAGAGAGATGGAGGTTTTAAAAAT
AATTGGAGCTTTGATCATGAAGAAGAAAGTGAAGGAGATACAGATAAAGATGGGACAAATCTGCTCAGTG
TGGATGAAGATGAGGATTCTGAAACCTCAAAAGGAAAAAAGTTAAATCGTCGATCTGAAATTGTTGCTAA
TAGCTCTGGTGAATTCATCTTGAAGACATATGTAAGACGAAACAAGTCTGAAAGTTTTAAAACTTTGAAA
GGCAACCCAATTGGACTTAACATGTTGAGCAACAATAAGAAATTGAGTGAAAATACGCAAAATACGTCAT
TATGTTCTGGAACTGTAGTTCATGGTAGACGTTTTCATCATGCTCATGCACAGATACCAGTAGTAAAAAC
AGCAGCCCAAAGGAAAGAATACCCACCTCATGTCCAAAAAGTTGAAATTAATCCTGTAAGGTTAAGTCGG
CTCCAAGGTGTTGAACGTATAATGAAGAAAACAGAAGAGTCCGAATCACAAGTGGAGCCTGAAATTAAGA
GGAAAGTACAACAGAAACGGCACTGTAGTACCTATCAGCCTACTCCTCCTCTATCTCCTGCTTCAAAAAA
ATGTTTAACCCATTTAGAGGATTTGCAAAGGAATTGCAGACAAGCTATTACTTTGAATGAGTCTACTGGA
CCATTATTAAGAACGTCAATTCATCAGAATTCTGGAGGACAGAAGTCACAAAACACAGGATTAACAACCA
AGAAGTTTTATGGCAACAATGTGGAAAAGGTTCCAATTGATATTATTGTGAATTGTGATGACAGTAAACA
CACTTATTTACAGACTAATGGAAAAGTCATTTTACCTGGGGCAAAAATACCCAAAATCACAAACTTGAAA
GAAAGGAAAACAAGTTTGTCAGACCTAAATGATCCAATCATTTTGTCCAGTGATGATGATGATGACAACG
ACAGAACTAACAGAAGAGAAAGCATATCTCCTCAGCCTGCTGATTCAGCATGTTCTTCCCCTGCACCATC
CACTGGAAAAGTAGAAGCAGCGCTAAATGAAAATACTTGCAGAGCAGAGCGTGAACTACGAAGCATTCCA
GAAGACTCAGAGTTAAATACAGTTACATTACCAAGAAAAGCAAGAATGAAAGACCAGTTTGGCAATTCTA
TTATCAACACACCTCTGAAACGTCGTAAAGTGTTTTCTCAAGAACCTCCAGATGCTTTAGCTTTAAGCTG
CCAAAGTTCCTTTGACAGTGTCATTTTAAACTGTCGAAGTATACGAGTAGGAACGCTCTTCCGGCTGTTA
ATAGAGCCTGTAATTTTTTGTTTAGATTTTATCAAGATACAGCTAGACGAACCAGACCATGATCCTGTAG
AGATTATATTAAATACCTCTGATCTAACTAAATGTGAATGGTGTAATGTCCGAAAATTACCTGTAGTGTT
TCTTCAAGCAATTCCAGCAGTTTATCAAAAGCTGAGCATCCAACTGCAAATGAATAAGGAGGATAAAGTT
TGGAATGATTGTAAAGGAGTAAATAAATTAACAAATTTAGAAGAACAATATATAATTTTAATTTTTCAAA
ATGGCCTTGATCCTCCGGCAAATATGGTATTTGAAAGTATCATTAATGAAATTGGTATAAAGAATAACAT
CTCCAATTTTTTTGCGAAAATTCCCTTTGAAGGAGCTAATGGCAGACTTGTTGCCTGTACAAGAACCTAT
GAAGAGAGCATCAAAGGAAGTTGTGGGCAAAAGGAAAACAAAATTAAAACTGTATCATTTGAATCTAAAA
TACAACTTAGAAGCAAACAAGAATTTCAGTTTTTTGATGAAGAAGAAGAAACTGGAGAAAACCACACCAT
CTTCATTGGCCCAGTAGAAAAGTTGATAGTATATCCACCACCTCCAGCTAAGGGAGGCATCTCTGTTACC
AATGAGGACCTGCACTGTCTAAATGAAGGAGAATTTTTAAATGATGTTATTATAGACTTTTATTTGAAAT
ACTTGGTGCTTGAAAAACTGAAGAAGGAAGACGCTGACCGAATTCATATATTCAGTTCTTTTTTCTATAA
ACGCCTTAATCAGAGAGAGAGGAGAAATCATGAAACAACTAATCTGTCAATACAGCAAAAACGGCATGGG
AGAGTAAAAACATGGACCCGGCACGTAGATATTTTTGAGAAGGATTTTATTTTTGTACCCCTTAATGAAG
CTGCACACTGGTTTTTGGCTGTTGTTTGTTTCCCCGGTTTGGAAAAACCAAAGTATGAACCTAATCCTCA
TTACCATGAAAATGCTGTCATACAGAAATGTTCAACTGTAGAGGACAGTTGTATTTCTTCTTCAGCCAGT
GAAATGGAGAGTTGTTCACAAAACTCTTCTGCCAAGCCTGTAATTAAGAAGATGCTAAACAAAAAACATT
GCATAGCTGTAATTGATTCCAATCCTGGGCAGGAAGAAAGTGACCCTCGTTATAAGAGAAACATATGCAG
TGTAAAATACAGTGTGAAAAAAATAAATCATACTGCGAGTGAAAATGAAGAATTCAATAAAGGAGAATCT
ACATCCCAGAAAGTTGCTGATAGGACTAAAAGTGAGAATGGCCTACAGAATGAAAGTTTAAGTTCCACAC
ATCATACAGATGGCTTAAGCAAAATCAGACTAAACTATAGCGATGAATCACCTGAAGCTGGTAAAATGCT
TGAAGATGAACTCGTCGACTTCTCAGAAAATCAGGATAACCAGGATGATAGCAGTGACGATGGATTCCTC
GCTGATGACAACTGCAGTTCAGAAATAGGACAGTGGCATTTAAAGCCTACTATCTGTGAACAACCTTGTA
TCCTACTTATGGACTCACTCCGAGGCCCTTCTCGGTCAAATGTTGTCAAAATTTTAAGAGAGTATTTAGA
AGTGGAATGGGAAGTTAAAAAAGGAAGCAAAAGAAGTTTTTCCAAAGATGTTATGAAGGGCTCTAATCCA
AAAGTACCACAGCAAAACAACTTCAGTGACTGTGGTGTATATGTATTGCAGTATGTAGAGAGCTTTTTTG
AGAATCCAATTCTCAGTTTTGAACTACCTATGAATTTGGCAAACTGGTTTCCTCCACCAAGAATGAGAAC
AAAAAGAGAAGAAATCCGAAACATAATTCTGAAGCTACAGGAAGATCAGAGCAAAGAGAAAAGAAAGCAT
AAGGACACTTACTCAACAGAAGCACCTTTAGGCGAAGGAACAGAACAATATGTCAATAGTATCTCAGATT
GATCTAGAGGATCCCGGGTGGCATCCCTGTGACCCCTCCCCAGTGCCTCTCCTGGCCCTGGAAGTTGCCA
CTCCAGTGCCCACCAGCCTTGTCCTAATAAAATTAAGTTGCATCATTTTGTCTGACTAGGTGTCCTTCTA
TAATATTATGGGGTGGAGGGGGGTGGTATGGAGCAAGGGGCAAGTTGGGAAGACAACCTGTAGGGCCTGC
GGGGTCTATTGGGAACCAAGCTGGAGTGCAGTGGCACAATCTTGGCTCACTGCAATCTCCGCCTCCTGGG
TTCAAGCGATTCTCCTGCCTCAGCCTCCCGAGTTGTTGGGATTCCAGGCATGCATGACCAGGCTCAGCTA
ATTTTTGTTTTTTTGGTAGAGACGGGGTTTCACCATATTGGCCAGGCTGGTCTCCAACTCCTAATCTCAG
GTGATCTACCCACCTTGGCCTCCCAAATTGCTGGGATTACAGGCGTGAACCACTGCTCCCTTCCCTGTCC
TTCTGATTTTAAAATAACTATACCAGCAGGAGGACGTCCAGACACAGCATAGGCTACCTGGCCATGCCCA
ACCGGTGGGACATTTGAGTTGCTTGCTTGGCACTGTCCTCTCATGCGTTGGGTCCACTCAGTAGATGCCT
GTTGAATTGGGTACGCGGCCAGCTTGGCTGTGGAATGTGTGTCAGTTAGGGTGTGGAAAGTCCCCAGGCT
CCCCAGCAGGCAGAAGTATGCAAAGCATGCATCTCAATTAGTCAGCAACCAGGTGTGGAAAGTCCCCAGG
CTCCCCAGCAGGCAGAAGTATGCAAAGCATGCATCTCAATTAGTCAGCAACCATAGTCCCGCCCCTAACT
CCGCCCATCCCGCCCCTAACTCCGCCCAGTTCCGCCCATTCTCCGCCCCATGGCTGACTAATTTTTTTTA
TTTATGCAGAGGCCGAGGCCGCCTCGGCCTCTGAGCTATTCCAGAAGTAGTGAGGAGGCTTTTTTGGAGG
AATTGATCAGCTTGGGATCTGATCAAGAGACAGGATGAGGATCGTTTCGCATGATTGAACAAGATGGATT
GCACGCAGGTTCTCCGGCCGCTTGGGTGGAGAGGCTATTCGGCTATGACTGGGCACAACAGACAATCGGC
TGCTCTGATGCCGCCGTGTTCCGGCTGTCAGCGCAGGGGCGCCCGGTTCTTTTTGTCAAGACCGACCTGT
CCGGTGCCCTGAATGAACTGCAGGACGAGGCAGCGCGGCTATCGTGGCTGGCCACGACGGGCGTTCCTTG
CGCAGCTGTGCTCGACGTTGTCACTGAAGCGGGAAGGGACTGGCTGCTATTGGGCGAAGTGCCGGGGCAG
GATCTCCTGTCATCTCACCTTGCTCCTGCCGAGAAAGTATCCATCATGGCTGATGCAATGCGGCGGCTGC
ATACGCTTGATCCGGCTACCTGCCCATTCGACCACCAAGCGAAACATCGCATCGAGCGAGCACGTACTCG
GATGGAAGCCGGTCTTGTCGATCAGGATGATCTGGACGAAGAGCATCAGGGGC
Features (pLannotate 1.2.2; 22 found; start..end, strand, type, name):
    323..700     +  CDS            ble: BLE_KLEPN - Experimental evidence at protein level: Swiss-Prot protein existence level 1. Binding protein with a strong affinity to the bleomycin family of antibiotics. Binds to CL990; an antimitotic-antibiotic compound. From Klebsiella pneumoniae.
    742..801     +  CDS            str (fragment): STR_KLEPN - Protein inferred from homology: Swiss-Prot protein existence level 3. The aminoglycoside phosphotransferases achieve inactivation of their antibiotic substrates by phosphorylation. From Klebsiella pneumoniae.
    824..847     -  rep_origin     CloDF13 ori (fragment): Plasmids containing the CloDF13 (CDF) origin of replication can be propagated in E. coli cells that contain additional plasmids with compatible origins.
    848..931     +  CDS            large T antigen (fragment): large T antigen from SV40 (simian virus 40)
    954..1088    +  polyA_signal   SV40 poly(A) signal: SV40 polyadenylation signal
   1094..1112    -  promoter       T7 promoter: promoter for bacteriophage T7 RNA polymerase
   1150..1166    -  protein_bind   lac operator: The lac repressor binds to the lac operator to inhibit transcription in E. coli. This inhibition can be relieved by adding lactose or isopropyl-β-D-thiogalactopyranoside (IPTG). lac repressor encoded by lacI
   1174..1204    -  promoter       lac promoter: promoter for the E. coli lac operon
   1219..1240    -  protein_bind   CAP binding site: CAP binding activates transcription in the presence of cAMP. E. coli catabolite activator protein
   1253..1345    -  CDS            lacI (fragment): lac repressor; lacI; The lac repressor binds to the lac operator to inhibit transcription in E. coli. This inhibition can be relieved by adding lactose or isopropyl-β-D-thiogalactopyranoside (IPTG).
   1528..2116    -  rep_origin     ori: high-copy-number ColE1/pMB1/pBR322/pUC origin of replication
   2287..3147    -  CDS            AmpR: β-lactamase; bla; confers resistance to ampicillin, carbenicillin, and related antibiotics
   3148..3252    -  promoter       AmpR promoter: bla
   3279..3707    +  rep_origin     f1 ori (sequence partly withheld): f1 bacteriophage origin of replication; arrow indicates direction of (+) strand synthesis
   3738..3892    -  CDS            lacZα (fragment): LacZα fragment of β-galactosidase; lacZ fragment
   4052..4431    +  enhancer       CMV enhancer: human cytomegalovirus immediate early enhancer
   4433..4632    +  promoter       CMV promoter: human cytomegalovirus (CMV) immediate early promoter
   4665..4730    +  CDS            3xFLAG: three tandem FLAG® epitope tags, followed by an enterokinase cleavage site
   4773..8087    +  CDS            SENP6: SENP6_HUMAN - Also known as KIAA0797, SSP1, SUSP1. Experimental evidence at protein level: Swiss-Prot protein existence level 1. Protease that deconjugates SUMO1, SUMO2 and SUMO3 from targeted proteins. Processes preferentially poly-SUMO2 and poly-SUMO3 chains, but does not efficiently process SUMO1, SUMO2 and SUMO3 precursors. Deconjugates SUMO1 from RXRA, leading to transcriptional activation. Involved in chromosome alignment and spindle assembly, by regulating the kinetochore CENPH-CENPI-CENPK complex. Desumoylates PML and CENPI, protecting them from degradation by the ubiquitin ligase RNF4
   8104..8726    +  polyA_signal   hGH poly(A) signal: human growth hormone polyadenylation signal
   8768..9065    +  promoter       SV40 promoter: SV40 enhancer and early promoter
   9119..299     +  CDS            neo (across the origin): KKA2_KLEPN - Also known as kan, nptII. Experimental evidence at protein level: Swiss-Prot protein existence level 1. Resistance to kanamycin, neomycin, paromomycin, ribostamycin, butirosin and gentamicin B. From Klebsiella pneumoniae.
