[The description below was written by a language model from this plasmid's Addgene catalogue record and pLannotate feature annotations shown in this document.]
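Description:
3xFLAG-SENP6 is a mammalian expression plasmid built on the commercial p3xFLAG-CMV-10 backbone, carrying human SENP6 (SUMO1/sentrin specific peptidase 6, also known as SSP1 or SUSP1) as an N-terminally 3xFLAG-tagged fusion. The roughly 3.3 kb coding sequence was inserted between NotI and BamHI sites, both retained, so that it lies downstream of the backbone-encoded triple FLAG epitope, which includes an enterokinase cleavage site. Transcription is driven by the human cytomegalovirus immediate early enhancer and promoter and terminated by the human growth hormone polyadenylation signal. Sequencing of the full 9.6 kb plasmid revealed three amino acid differences relative to the SENP6 isoform 2 reference (E580G, D929N and K962E). The depositor notes that the plasmid nonetheless behaves as expected in the associated study.

In E. coli, the plasmid is maintained at high copy through a ColE1/pUC-type origin and selected with ampicillin via the β-lactamase gene. An f1 origin is also present. A second mammalian cassette places the neomycin phosphotransferase gene under the SV40 enhancer/early promoter with an SV40 polyadenylation signal, permitting G418 selection of stable transfectants. The bleomycin-binding protein gene and the streptomycin phosphotransferase fragment annotated just after neo appear to be carried along with the resistance cassette. Short lac, T7, lacZα and lacI fragments are likewise backbone remnants.

SENP6 is a protease that removes SUMO from target proteins, acting preferentially on poly-SUMO2/3 chains. The construct allows its overexpression in mammalian cells, with anti-FLAG detection or immunoprecipitation. It was deposited with work on the regulation of DNA repair through SUMOylation and deSUMOylation of the replication protein A complex.
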