Addgene plasmid #42887: 3xFLAG-SENP6
Depositing lab: Edward Yeh. Depositing organization: University of Texas MD Anderson Cancer Center. Publication: Regulation of DNA repair through deSUMOylation and SUMOylation of replication protein A complex. Dou H, Huang C, Singh M, Carpenter PB, Yeh ET. Mol Cell. 2010 Aug 13. 39(3):333-45. 10.1016/j.molcel.2010.07.021 PubMed 20705237.
Backbone
  Vector backbone: p3xFLAG-CMV-10
  Backbone manufacturer: Sigma
  Backbone size w/o insert (bp): 6400
  Vector type: Mammalian Expression
  Selectable markers: Neomycin (select with G418)
Growth in bacteria
  Bacterial resistance: Ampicillin, 100 μg/mL
  Growth temperature: 37°C
  Growth strain: DH5alpha
  Copy number: High Copy
Gene/Insert
  Gene/Insert name: SENP6 (alt name: SUMO1/sentrin specific peptidase 6)
  Species: H. sapiens (human)
  Insert size (bp): 3340
  Mutation: Please see depositor comments
  Entrez Gene: SENP6 (a.k.a. SSP1, SUSP1)
  Tag / fusion protein: 3xFLAG (N terminal on backbone)
  Cloning method: Restriction Enzyme; 5′ cloning site NotI (not destroyed); 3′ cloning site BamHI (not destroyed)
  Sequencing primers: 5′ CMV-F
Terms and licenses: Academic/Nonprofit Terms; Industry Terms: Not Available to Industry
Depositor comments: Please note NGS identified 3 mutations compared to sentrin-specific protease 6 isoform 2 [Homo sapiens] (NP_001093879.1)- E580G, D929N, K962E. The plasmid functions as expected in the publication.
How to cite: 3xFLAG-SENP6 was a gift from Edward Yeh (Addgene plasmid # 42887 ; http://n2t.net/addgene:42887 ; RRID:Addgene_42887)
