>Addgene plasmid #42887 | 3xFLAG-SENP6 | addgene partial sequence | sequence record 60106 | CMV-F 5'-CGCAAATGGGCGGTAGGCGTG-3'
AGGATGACGATGACAAGCTTGCGGCCGCGAATTCATCGATAGATCTGATATCGGTACCAATGGCGGCCGG
CAAGAGCGGCGGTAGCGCAGGGGAGATTACTTTTCTGGAAGCTTTGGCTAGATCAGAGTCTAAGAGAGAT
GGAGGTTTTAAAAATAATTGGAGCTTTGATCATGAAGAAGAAAGTGAAGGAGATACAGATAAAGATGGGA
CAAATCTGCTCAGTGTGGATGAAGATGAGGATTCTGAAACCTCAAAAGGAAAAAAGTTAAATCGTCGATC
TGAAATTGTTGCTAATAGCTCTGGTGAATTCATCTTGAAGACATATGTAAGACGAAACAAGTCTGAAAGT
TTTAAAACTTTGAAAGGCAACCCAATTGGACTTAACATGTTGAGCAACAATAAGAAATTGAGTGAAAATA
CGCAAAATACGTCATTATGTTCTGGAACTGTAGTTCATGGTAGACGTTTTCATCATGCTCATGCACAGAT
ACCAGTAGTAAAAACAGCAGCCCAAAGGAAAGAATACCCACCTCATGTCCAAAAAGTTGAAATTAATCCT
GTAAGGTTAAGTCGGCTCCAAGGTGTTGAACGTATAATGAAGAAAACAGAAGAGTCCGAATCACAAGTGG
AGCCTGAAATTAAGAGGAAAGTACAACAGAAAACGGCACTGTAGTACCTATCAGCCTACTCCTCCTCTAT
CTCCTGCTTCAAAAAAATGTTTAACCCATTTTAGAGGATTTGCAAAGGAATTGCAGACAAGCTATTACTT
TGAATGAGTCTACTGGGACCATTATT
