>Addgene plasmid #42887 | 3xFLAG-SENP6 | addgene partial sequence | sequence record 62719 | hSENP6-R 5'-GCATGAGCATGATGAAAACG-3'
CGAACATAATGACGTATTTTGCGTATTTTCACTCAATTTCTTATTGTTGCTCAACATGTTAAGTCCAATT
GGGTTGCCTTTCAAAGTTTTAAAACTTTCAGACTTGTTTCGTCTTACATATGTCTTCAAGATGAATTCAC
CAGAGCTATTAGCAACAATTTCAGATCGACGATTTAACTTTTTTCCTTTTGAGGTTTCAGAATCCTCATC
TTCATCCACACTGAGCAGATTTGTCCCATCTTTATCTGTATCTCCTTCACTTTCTTCTTCATGATCAAAG
CTCCAATTATTTTTAAAACCTCCATCTCTCTTAGACTCTGATCTAGCCAAAGCTTCCAGAAAAGTAATCT
CCCCTGCGCTACCGCCGCTCTTGCCGGCCGCCATTGGTACCGATATCAGATCTATCGATGAATTCGCGGC
CGCAAGCTTGTCATCGTCATCCTTGTAATCGATGTCATGATCTTTATAATCACCGTCATGGTCTTTGTAG
TCCATGGTTAATTCTGACGGTTCACTAAACGAGCTCTGCTTATATAGACCTCCCACCGTACACGCCTACC
GCCCATTTGCGTCAACGGGGCGGGGTTATTACGACATTTTGGAAAGTCCCGTTGATTTTGGTGCCAAAAC
AAACTCCCATTGACGTCAATGGGGTGGAGACTTGGAAATCCCCGTGAGTCAAACCGCTATCCACGCCCAT
TGGTGTACTGCCAAAACCGCATCACCATGGTAATAGCGATGACTAATACGTAGATGTACTGCCAAGTAGG
AAAGTCCCGTAAGGTCATGTACTGGGCATAATGCCAGGCGGGCCATTTACCGTCATTGACGTCAATAGGG
GGCGGACTTGGCATATGATACACTTG
